Addgene plasmid #124848: pAAV-FLEX-SaCas9-U6-sgSlc17a8
Purpose: Mutagenesis of Slc17a8
Depositing lab: Larry Zweifel. Depositing organization: University of Washington. Publication: Conditional Single Vector CRISPR/SaCas9 Viruses for Efficient Mutagenesis in the Adult Mouse Nervous System. Hunker AC, Soden ME, Krayushkina D, Heymann G, Awatramani R, Zweifel LS. Cell Rep. 2020 Mar 24;30(12):4303-4316.e6. doi: 10.1016/j.celrep.2020.02.092. PubMed 32209486.
Backbone
  Vector backbone: pX601
  Vector type: Mouse Targeting, AAV, CRISPR
Growth in bacteria
  Bacterial resistance: Ampicillin, 100 μg/mL
  Growth temperature: 37°C
  Growth strain: NEB Stable
  Copy number: High Copy
Gene/Insert
  Gene/Insert name: Slc17a8
  gRNA/shRNA sequence: TACCCTGCCTGCCATGGGATG
  Species: M. musculus (mouse)
  Entrez Gene: Slc17a8 (a.k.a. Vglut3)
  Cloning method: Restriction Enzyme; 5′ cloning site Unknown (unknown if destroyed); 3′ cloning site Unknown (unknown if destroyed)
Terms and licenses: Academic/Nonprofit Terms; Industry Terms: Not Available to Industry
How to cite: pAAV-FLEX-SaCas9-U6-sgSlc17a8 was a gift from Larry Zweifel (Addgene plasmid # 124848 ; http://n2t.net/addgene:124848 ; RRID:Addgene_124848)
