[The description below was written by a language model from this plasmid's Addgene catalogue record and pLannotate feature annotations shown in this document.]
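Description:
pAAV-FLEX-SaCas9-U6-sgSlc17a8 is a single-vector AAV CRISPR plasmid built on the pX601 backbone and designed for Cre-dependent mutagenesis of mouse Slc17a8 (also known as Vglut3). It is propagated in E. coli as a high-copy plasmid through a ColE1/pUC-type origin, with ampicillin selection provided by the β-lactamase gene, and it also carries an f1 phage origin. The payload is flanked by AAV2 inverted terminal repeats, which allow it to be packaged into recombinant AAV. The annotation detects one full ITR and only fragments of the other, which may simply reflect how hard these repeats are to sequence and annotate.

Between the ITRs, the CMV enhancer and promoter face a FLEX (double-inverted) cassette. The Staphylococcus aureus Cas9 coding sequence, fused to a nucleoplasmin nuclear localization signal and a 3xHA epitope tag, lies in the antisense orientation. It is bracketed by oppositely oriented pairs of the mutually incompatible lox2272 and loxP sites. Without Cre, no functional SaCas9 transcript is produced. Cre recombination inverts the cassette and then locks it in the sense orientation, so the nuclease is expressed from CMV and the transcript is terminated by the bGH polyadenylation signal.

Downstream, a human U6 RNA polymerase III promoter constitutively drives a guide RNA made of the Slc17a8-targeting spacer joined to the SaCas9 scaffold. The compact SaCas9 lets nuclease and guide fit within one AAV genome. This supports cell-type-restricted disruption of Slc17a8 in Cre-expressing neurons of the adult mouse nervous system, and the HA tag allows detection of cells expressing the nuclease.
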