Features (pLannotate 1.2.2; 26 found; start..end, strand, type, name):
      3..206     +  promoter       CMV promoter: human cytomegalovirus (CMV) immediate early promoter
    243..276     +  protein_bind   lox2272: Cre-mediated recombination occurs in the 8-bp core sequence (GGATACTT). lox2272 sites are compatible with each other, but incompatible with loxP or loxN sites (Lee and Saito, 1988). Cre recombinase
    277..326     -  intron         β-globin intron (fragment): internally truncated intron from human β-globin
    327..360     +  protein_bind   loxP: Cre-mediated recombination occurs in the 8-bp core sequence (GCATACAT). Cre recombinase
    370..398     -  CDS            3xHA (fragment): three tandem HA epitope tags
    409..425     -  CDS            3xHA (fragment): three tandem HA epitope tags
    436..452     -  CDS            3xHA (fragment): three tandem HA epitope tags
    459..506     -  CDS            nucleoplasmin NLS: bipartite nuclear localization signal from nucleoplasmin
    507..3662    -  CDS            cas9: CAS9_STAAU - Experimental evidence at protein level: Swiss-Prot protein existence level 1. CRISPR (clustered regularly interspaced short palindromic repeat) is an adaptive immune system that provides protection against mobile genetic elements (viruses, transposable elements and conjugative plasmids). CRISPR clusters contain spacers, sequences complementary to antecedent mobile elements, and target invading nucleic acids. CRISPR clusters are transcribed and processed into CRISPR RNA (crRNA). In type II CRISPR systems correct processing of pre-crRNA requires a trans- encoded small RNA (tracrRNA)
   3739..3772    -  protein_bind   lox2272: Cre-mediated recombination occurs in the 8-bp core sequence (GGATACTT). lox2272 sites are compatible with each other, but incompatible with loxP or loxN sites (Lee and Saito, 1988). Cre recombinase
   3773..3822    -  intron         β-globin intron (fragment): internally truncated intron from human β-globin
   3823..3856    -  protein_bind   loxP: Cre-mediated recombination occurs in the 8-bp core sequence (GCATACAT). Cre recombinase
   3887..3998    +  polyA_signal   bGH poly(A) signal: bovine growth hormone polyadenylation signal
   4101..4341    +  promoter       U6 promoter: RNA polymerase III promoter for human U6 snRNA
   4372..4447    +  misc_RNA       Sa gRNA scaffold: guide RNA scaffold for the Staphylococcus aureus CRISPR/Cas9 system
   4461..4601    +  repeat_region  AAV2 ITR: inverted terminal repeat of adeno-associated virus serotype 2 inverted
   4606..4657    -  misc_feature   bom (fragment): basis of mobility region from pBR322
   4676..5131    +  rep_origin     f1 ori (sequence partly withheld): f1 bacteriophage origin of replication; arrow indicates direction of (+) strand synthesis
   5132..5181    -  misc_feature   bom (fragment): basis of mobility region from pBR322
   5283..5318    -  CDS            rop (fragment): Rop protein, which maintains plasmids at low copy number; rop
   5413..5517    +  promoter       AmpR promoter: bla
   5518..6378    +  CDS            AmpR: β-lactamase; bla; confers resistance to ampicillin, carbenicillin, and related antibiotics
   6549..7137    +  rep_origin     ori: high-copy-number ColE1/pMB1/pBR322/pUC origin of replication
   7210..7237    +  repeat_region  AAV2 ITR (fragment): inverted terminal repeat of adeno-associated virus serotype 2 inverted
   7266..7293    +  repeat_region  AAV2 ITR (fragment): inverted terminal repeat of adeno-associated virus serotype 2 inverted
   7352..2       +  enhancer       CMV enhancer (across the origin): human cytomegalovirus immediate early enhancer
>Addgene plasmid #124848 | pAAV-FLEX-SaCas9-U6-sgSlc17a8 | addgene full sequence | sequence record 243605 | Addgene NGS Result
TGGTGATGCGGTTTTGGCAGTACATCAATGGGCGTGGATAGCGGTTTGACTCACGGGGATTTCCAAGTCT
CCACCCCATTGACGTCAATGGGAGTTTGTTTTGGCACCAAAATCAACGGGACTTTCCAAAATGTCGTAAC
AACTCCGCCCCATTGACGCAAATGGGCGGTAGGCGTGTACGGTGGGAGGTCTATATAAGCAGAGCTCTCT
GGCTAACTACCGGTGCTAGCGTCGACTCCGGAATAACTTCGTATAGGATACTTTATACGAAGTTATGCAG
AATGGTAGCTGGATTGTAGCTGCTATTAGCAATATGAAACCTCTTAATAACTTCGTATAGCATACATTAT
ACGAAGTTATGGCGCGCCTTAAGCGTAATCTGGAACATCGTATGGGTAAGCGTAATCTGGAACATCGTAT
GGGTAAGCGTAATCTGGAACATCGTATGGGTAGGATCCCTTTTTCTTTTTTGCCTGGCCGGCCTTTTTCG
TGGCCGCCGGCCTTTTGCCCTTTTTGATGATCTGAGGGTGCTTCTTAGATTTCACTTCATACAGGTTGCC
CAGAATGTCTGTGCTGTACTTCTTAATGCTCTGGGTCTTGGAGGCGATTGTCTTAATGATCCTGGGGGGC
CTCTTGTCGTTCATGTTTTCCAGGTACTCGCGGTAGGTGATGTCGATCATGTTCACTTCGATCCGGTTCA
GCAGGTCGTTGTTCACGCCGATCACTCTATACAGCTCGCCGTTGATCTTGATCAGATCGTTGTTGTAGAA
GGAGGCGATAAACTCGGCCTGGTTGCTGATCTTCTTCAGCTTCTTAGCTTCCTCATAGCACTTGCTATTC
ACTTCGTAGTAGTTTTCTTTTTTGATCACATCCAGATTCTTCACGGTCACGAACTTGTACACGCCATTGT
CCAGGTACACGTCGAATCTGTAGGGCTTCAGGGACAGCTTCACGACCTTGTTTCTGCTGTTGGGGTAGTC
GTCGGTGATGTCCAGATGGGCGTTCAGTTTGTTGCCGTAATACTTAATCTTCTTGATCACGGGGCCGTTG
TCCTTTTTGGAGTACTTGGTCAGGTAGTTCCCGGTTTCCTCGTAGTACTTGTACAGGGGATTCTTCTCGT
CGCCGTACTGTTCCATAATCAGCTTCAGTTTCTGGTAGGTCTGGGGGTCGTGGTGGTACATCAGCAGCTT
TTCGGGGCTCTTGTTGATCAGCTTTTTCAGCTTGTCATTGTCCTTGTCGTACAGGCCGTTCAGATTGTTC
ACGATCAGGGTGTTGCCCTTGTCGTCCTTCCGGGTGGAGTACAGGGTGTCGTTAATCAGCTCTCTATTAG
GCTTCTTGTCCACCCGGTGGCTGTACTTGTAGTCCTTGAAGTCCTTAATGTGCTTGATCTGGTGGGGGGT
GATGAAGATCTCTTTGTACTCCTGCTCGGTTTCGATCTCGGGCATGCTCTCGGCCTGCTTTTCCTCGAAC
ATCTGGTTTTCCATCACTTTTTTGGCCTTGTCCAGTTTCTTCCACTCTTTGAAGATGAAATCGGCGTTGG
CAATGATCAGGGCGTCCTCGGCGTGGTGCTTGTACCCCTTGTTCCGCTCTTTCTTAAACTTCCACTTCCG
CCGCAGAAAGCTGGTGAAGCCGCCATTGATGGACTTCACTTTCACGTCCAGGTTGTTCACTCTGAAGTAG
CTCCGCAGCAGGTTCATCAGGCCTCTGGTGGCGTATCTGGTATCCACCAGGTTCCGGTTGATGAAGTCTT
TCTGCACGGAGAACCTGTTGATGTCCCGTTCTTCCAGCAGATACTCTTTCTTGGTCTTGCTGATTCTGCC
CTTGCCCTTGGCCAGATTCAGGATGTGCTTCTTGAAGGTTTCGTAGCTGATCTTGCTGTCGCTGCTGCTC
AGGTACTGGAATGGGGTCCGGTTGCCCTTCTTGCTGTTTTCTTCCTGCTTCACGAGCACCTTGTTGTTGA
AGCTGTTGTCGAAGGACACGCTTCTGGGGATGATGTGGTCCACCTCATAGTTGAAGGGGTTGTTCAGCAG
ATCTTCCAGAGGGATGGCTTCCAGGCTGTACAGGCACTTGCCTTCCTGCATGTCGTGCAGCTTGATCTTC
TCGATCAGGTACTTGGCGTTCTCTTTGCCGGTGGTCCGGATGATTTCCTCGATCCGCTCGTTGGTCTGCC
GGTTCCGCTTCTGCATCTCGTTGATCATTTTCTGGGCGTCCTTGGAGTTCTTCTCGCGGGCCAGCTCGAT
AATGATGTCGTTGGGCAGGCCGTACTTCTTGATGATGGCGTTGATCACTTTGATGCTCTGGATGAAGCTT
CTCTTCACGACGGGGCTCAGGATGAAGTCGTCCACCAGGGTGGTGGGGATCTCTTTCTGCTGGGACAGGT
CCACCTTCTTGGGCACCAGCTTCAGCCGGTTGAAGATAGCGATCTGGTTGTCGTTGGTGTGCCACAGCTC
GTCCAGGATCAGGTTGATGGCCTTCAGGCTCAGGTTGTGGGTGCCGGTATAGCCCTTCAGATTAGAGATC
TGCTCGATCTCTTCCTGGGTCAGCTCGGAGTTCAGATTGGTCAGTTCTTCCTGGATGTCCTCGCTGCTCT
GGTAGATGGTCAGGATCTTGGCAATCTGATCCAGCAGCTCGGCGTTCTCAATAATCTCTTTCCGGGCGGT
AATGTCCTTGATGTCGTGGTACACCTTCAGGTTGGTGAACTCGGGCTTGCCGGTGCTGGTCACTCTGTAG
CCCTTAATATCCTCTTCGTTCACGAGGATTTCTTTGGCGATCTGCTTCAGGGTGGGCTTCTTCTTCTGCT
TGAACACGTTCTCGATGATCTGGAACTTCTCGTAATATTCCAGCTTCTCGTTCTCGTCCCTGGTGATCAC
GAGATTGTTCAGGTCGTTCAGGGCGTTGTACAGGTCGGCGTTGTAGGCGTACTTCACGCTCCGCAGTTCC
TCGGGGAAGTAGGTGCAGTGGCCCATCAGCATCTCGTACCATTCTTTGATGTCCTTCCAGCCGAAGGGGC
TGCCCTCGCCAGGTCCCTCATAGTAGGTCCGCCGGGTTTCCAGCAGGTCGATGTAGGTGTCGATGAAGCT
CTGGTCCAGCTGGTGGTAGGCCTTCTGCACCTTCAGCAGCTGTTTGGCTTCTTTCACGTAGTCGCTGGTC
TTGAATCTGTTGATGCTGCCCCGCACTTCGCCGTCTTTCTTCAGCCGTTCCAGCTGCAGTTCGGCCACGT
ATTTCTCTTCCAGGGCCTTGCTGTTCCGGCTGATCTGCTCTTTGGTGGACAGCTCGTTGCCGGTGTCCTC
TTCCACCTCGTTCACGTTGTGCACGCCTCTTCTCTTGGCCAGGTGCAGCAGGGCGGCAGAGAACTCTTCC
TCGCTCAGCTTCTGGCTCAGGCCCTTCACTCTGGCCTCGTAGGGGTTGATGCCGCTCAGCTCGCTGTGGT
CGGTCAGCAGGTTGTAGTCGAACAGCAGCTTCTTCACTCTCTGGATTCTATGCCGCCTCCGCCGCTTCAG
CCTTCTGGCGCCTCTCTTGCTCCGCCTGCCCTCGTTGTTTTCCACGTTGGCCTCTTTGAACAGCCGCACG
CCGGCATCGATCACGTCCCGTGTCTCGTAGTCGATGATGCCGTAGCCCACGCTGGTGATGCCGATGTCCA
GGCCCAGGATGTAGTTCCGCTTGGCTGCTGGGACTCCGTGGATACCGACCTTCCGCTTCTTCTTTGGGGC
CATGCGGCCGCTGCAGACCGGTGCTAGCATAACTTCGTATAAAGTATCCTATACGAAGTTATTTGCCTTA
ACCCAGAAATTATCACTGTTATTCTTTAGAATGGTGCAAAGAATAACTTCGTATAATGTATGCTATACGA
AGTTATGAATTCCTAGAGCTCGCTGATCAGCCTCGACTGTGCCTTCTAGTTGCCAGCCATCTGTTGTTTG
CCCCTCCCCCGTGCCTTCCTTGACCCTGGAAGGTGCCACTCCCACTGTCCTTTCCTAATAAAATGAGGAA
ATTGCATCGCATTGTCTGAGTAGGTGTCATTCTATTCTGGGGGGTGGGGTGGGGCAGGACAGCAAGGGGG
AGGATTGGGAAGAGAATAGCAGGCATGCTGGGGAGGTACCGAGGGCCTATTTCCCATGATTCCTTCATAT
TTGCATATACGATACAAGGCTGTTAGAGAGATAATTGGAATTAATTTGACTGTAAACACAAAGATATTAG
TACAAAATACGTGACGTAGAAAGTAATAATTTCTTGGGTAGTTTGCAGTTTTAAAATTATGTTTTAAAAT
GGACTATCATATGCTTACCGTAACTTGAAAGTATTTCGATTTCTTGGCTTTATATATCTTGTGGAAAGGA
CGAAACACCGTACCCTGCCTGCCATGGGATGGTTTTAGTACTCTGGAAACAGAATCTACTAAAACAAGGC
AAAATGCCGTGTTTATCTCGTCAACTTGTTGGCGAGATTTTTGCGGCCGCAGGAACCCCTAGTGATGGAG
TTGGCCACTCCCTCTCTGCGCGCTCGCTCGCTCACTGAGGCCGGGCGACCAAAGGTCGCCCGACGCCCGG
GCTTTGCCCGGGCGGCCTCAGTGAGCGAGCGAGCGCGCAGCTGCCTGCAGGGGCGCCTGATGCGGTATTT
TCTCCTTACGCATCTGTGCGGTATTTCACACCGCATA
[95 nt withheld, positions 4658-4752]
T
[46 nt withheld, positions 4754-4799]
C
[141 nt withheld, positions 4801-4941]
CCTTTGACGTTGGAGTCCACGTTCTTT
[37 nt withheld, positions 4969-5005]
ACTCTATCTCGGGCTATTCTTTTGATTTATAAGGGATTTTGCCGATTTCGGTCTATTGGTTAAAAAATGA
GCTGATTTAACAAAAATTTAACGCGAATTTTAACAAAATATTAACGTTTACAATTTTATGGTGCACTCTC
AGTACAATCTGCTCTGATGCCGCATAGTTAAGCCAGCCCCGACACCCGCCAACACCCGCTGACGCGCCCT
GACGGGCTTGTCTGCTCCCGGCATCCGCTTACAGACAAGCTGTGACCGTCTCCGGGAGCTGCATGTGTCA
GAGGTTTTCACCGTCATCACCGAAACGCGCGAGACGAAAGGGCCTCGTGATACGCCTATTTTTATAGGTT
AATGTCATGATAATAATGGTTTCTTAGACGTCAGGTGGCACTTTTCGGGGAAATGTGCGCGGAACCCCTA
TTTGTTTATTTTTCTAAATACATTCAAATATGTATCCGCTCATGAGACAATAACCCTGATAAATGCTTCA
ATAATATTGAAAAAGGAAGAGTATGAGTATTCAACATTTCCGTGTCGCCCTTATTCCCTTTTTTGCGGCA
TTTTGCCTTCCTGTTTTTGCTCACCCAGAAACGCTGGTGAAAGTAAAAGATGCTGAAGATCAGTTGGGTG
CACGAGTGGGTTACATCGAACTGGATCTCAACAGCGGTAAGATCCTTGAGAGTTTTCGCCCCGAAGAACG
TTTTCCAATGATGAGCACTTTTAAAGTTCTGCTATGTGGCGCGGTATTATCCCGTATTGACGCCGGGCAA
GAGCAACTCGGTCGCCGCATACACTATTCTCAGAATGACTTGGTTGAGTACTCACCAGTCACAGAAAAGC
ATCTTACGGATGGCATGACAGTAAGAGAATTATGCAGTGCTGCCATAACCATGAGTGATAACACTGCGGC
CAACTTACTTCTGACAACGATCGGAGGACCGAAGGAGCTAACCGCTTTTTTGCACAACATGGGGGATCAT
GTAACTCGCCTTGATCGTTGGGAACCGGAGCTGAATGAAGCCATACCAAACGACGAGCGTGACACCACGA
TGCCTGTAGCAATGGCAACAACGTTGCGCAAACTATTAACTGGCGAACTACTTACTCTAGCTTCCCGGCA
ACAATTAATAGACTGGATGGAGGCGGATAAAGTTGCAGGACCACTTCTGCGCTCGGCCCTTCCGGCTGGC
TGGTTTATTGCTGATAAATCTGGAGCCGGTGAGCGTGGAAGCCGCGGTATCATTGCAGCACTGGGGCCAG
ATGGTAAGCCCTCCCGTATCGTAGTTATCTACACGACGGGGAGTCAGGCAACTATGGATGAACGAAATAG
ACAGATCGCTGAGATAGGTGCCTCACTGATTAAGCATTGGTAACTGTCAGACCAAGTTTACTCATATATA
CTTTAGATTGATTTAAAACTTCATTTTTAATTTAAAAGGATCTAGGTGAAGATCCTTTTTGATAATCTCA
TGACCAAAATCCCTTAACGTGAGTTTTCGTTCCACTGAGCGTCAGACCCCGTAGAAAAGATCAAAGGATC
TTCTTGAGATCCTTTTTTTCTGCGCGTAATCTGCTGCTTGCAAACAAAAAAACCACCGCTACCAGCGGTG
GTTTGTTTGCCGGATCAAGAGCTACCAACTCTTTTTCCGAAGGTAACTGGCTTCAGCAGAGCGCAGATAC
CAAATACTGTTCTTCTAGTGTAGCCGTAGTTAGGCCACCACTTCAAGAACTCTGTAGCACCGCCTACATA
CCTCGCTCTGCTAATCCTGTTACCAGTGGCTGCTGCCAGTGGCGATAAGTCGTGTCTTACCGGGTTGGAC
TCAAGACGATAGTTACCGGATAAGGCGCAGCGGTCGGGCTGAACGGGGGGTTCGTGCACACAGCCCAGCT
TGGAGCGAACGACCTACACCGAACTGAGATACCTACAGCGTGAGCTATGAGAAAGCGCCACGCTTCCCGA
AGGGAGAAAGGCGGACAGGTATCCGGTAAGCGGCAGGGTCGGAACAGGAGAGCGCACGAGGGAGCTTCCA
GGGGGAAACGCCTGGTATCTTTATAGTCCTGTCGGGTTTCGCCACCTCTGACTTGAGCGTCGATTTTTGT
GATGCTCGTCAGGGGGGCGGAGCCTATGGAAAAACGCCAGCAACGCGGCCTTTTTACGGTTCCTGGCCTT
TTGCTGGCCTTTTGCTCACATGTCCTGCAGGCAGCTGCGCGCTCGCTCGCTCACTGAGGCCGCCCGGGCG
TCGGGCGACCTTTGGTCGCCCGGCCTCAGTGAGCGAGCGAGCGCGCAGAGAGGGAGTGGCCAACTCCATC
ACTAGGGGTTCCTGCGGCCTCTAGACTCGAGGCGTTGACATTGATTATTGACTAGTTATTAATAGTAATC
AATTACGGGGTCATTAGTTCATAGCCCATATATGGAGTTCCGCGTTACATAACTTACGGTAAATGGCCCG
CCTGGCTGACCGCCCAACGACCCCCGCCCATTGACGTCAATAATGACGTATGTTCCCATAGTAACGCCAA
TAGGGACTTTCCATTGACGTCAATGGGTGGAGTATTTACGGTAAACTGCCCACTTGGCAGTACATCAAGT
GTATCATATGCCAAGTACGCCCCCTATTGACGTCAATGACGGTAAATGGCCCGCCTGGCATTATGCCCAG
TACATGACCTTATGGGACTTTCCTACTTGGCAGTACATCTACGTATTAGTCATCGCTATTACCA
