>Addgene plasmid #124848 | pAAV-FLEX-SaCas9-U6-sgSlc17a8 | depositor partial sequence | sequence record 238460 | U6 promoter, sgRNA insert, SaCas9 sgRNA scaffold
GAGGGCCTATTTCCCATGATTCCTTCATATTTGCATATACGATACAAGGCTGTTAGAGAGATAATTGGAA
TTAATTTGACTGTAAACACAAAGATATTAGTACAAAATACGTGACGTAGAAAGTAATAATTTCTTGGGTA
GTTTGCAGTTTTAAAATTATGTTTTAAAATGGACTATCATATGCTTACCGTAACTTGAAAGTATTTCGAT
TTCTTGGCTTTATATATCTTGTGGAAAGGACGAAACACCGTACCCTGCCTGCCATGGGATGGTTTTAGTA
CTCTGGAAACAGAATCTACTAAAACAAGGCAAAATGCCGTGTTTATCTCGTCAACTTGTTGGCGAGA
